>Addgene plasmid #116232 | pHAGE-EGFR-A702S | addgene full sequence | sequence record 250479 | Addgene NGS Result
CTTTCTATAGTGAATAGAGTTAGGCAGGGATATTCACCATTATCGTTTCAGACCCACCTCCCAACCCCGA
GGGGACCCGACAGGCCCGAAGGAATAGAAGAAGAAGGTGGAGAGAGAGACAGAGACAGATCCATTCGATT
AGTGAACGGATCTCGACGGTATCGCCGAATTCACAAATGGCAGTATTCATCCACAATTTTAAAAGAAAAG
GGGGGATTGGGGGGTACAGTGCAGGGGAAAGAATAGTAGACATAATAGCAACAGACATACAAACTAAAGA
ATTACAAAAACAAATTACAAAAATTCAAAATTTTCGGGTTTATTACAGGGACAGCAGAGATCCAGTTTGG
ACTAGTCGTGAGGCTCCGGTGCCCGTCAGTGGGCAGAGCGCACATCGCCCACAGTCCCCGAGAAGTTGGG
GGGAGGGGTCGGCAATTGAACCGGTGCCTAGAGAAGGTGGCGCGGGGTAAACTGGGAAAGTGATGTCGTG
TACTGGCTCCGCCTTTTTCCCGAGGGTGGGGGAGAACCGTATATAAGTGCAGTAGTCGCCGTGAACGTTC
TTTTTCGCAACGGGTTTGCCGCCAGAACACAGGTAAGTGCCGTGTGTGGTTCCCGCGGGCCTGGCCTCTT
TACGGGTTATGGCCCTTGCGTGCCTTGAATTACTTCCACCTGGCTGCAGTACGTGATTCTTGATCCCGAG
CTTCGGGTTGGAAGTGGGTGGGAGAGTTCGAGGCCTTGCGCTTAAGGAGCCCCTTCGCCTCGTGCTTGAG
TTGAGGCCTGGCCTGGGCGCTGGGGCCGCCGCGTGCGAATCTGGTGGCACCTTCGCGCCTGTCTCGCTGC
TTTCGATAAGTCTCTAGCCATTTAAAATTTTTGATGACCTGCTGCGACGCTTTTTTTCTGGCAAGATAGT
CTTGTAAATGCGGGCCAAGATCTGCACACTGGTATTTCGGTTTTTGGGGCCGCGGGCGGCGACGGGGCCC
GTGCGTCCCAGCGCACATGTTCGGCGAGGCGGGGCCTGCGAGCGCGGCCACCGAGAATCGGACGGGGGTA
GTCTCAAGCTGGCCGGCCTGCTCTGGTGCCTGGCCTCGCGCCGCCGTGTATCGCCCCGCCCTGGGCGGCA
AGGCTGGCCCGGTCGGCACCAGTTGCGTGAGCGGAAAGATGGCCGCTTCCCGGCCCTGCTGCAGGGAGCT
CAAAATGGAGGACGCGGCGCTCGGGAGAGCGGGCGGGTGAGTCACCCACACAAAGGAAAAGGGCCTTTCC
GTCCTCAGCCGTCGCTTCATGTGACTCCACGGAGTACCGGGCGCCGTCCAGGCACCTCGATTAGTTCTCG
AGCTTTTGGAGTACGTCGTCTTTAGGTTGGGGGGAGGGGTTTTATGCGATGGAGTTTCCCCACACTGAGT
GGGTGGAGACTGAAGTTAGGCCAGCTTGGCACTTGATGTAATTCTCCTTGGAATTTGCCCTTTTTGAGTT
TGGATCTTGGTTCATTCTCAAGCCTCAGACAGTGGTTCAAAGTTTTTTTCTTCCATTTCAGGTGTCGTGA
AGCGGCCCTGCAGATATCAACAAGTTTGTACAAAAAAGCAGGTACCATGCGACCCTCCGGGACGGCCGGG
GCAGCGCTCCTGGCGCTGCTGGCTGCGCTCTGCCCGGCGAGTCGGGCTCTGGAGGAAAAGAAAGTTTGCC
AAGGCACGAGTAACAAGCTCACGCAGTTGGGCACTTTTGAAGATCATTTTCTCAGCCTCCAGAGGATGTT
CAATAACTGTGAGGTGGTCCTTGGGAATTTGGAAATTACCTATGTGCAGAGGAATTATGATCTTTCCTTC
TTAAAGACCATCCAGGAGGTGGCTGGTTATGTCCTCATTGCCCTCAACACAGTGGAGCGAATTCCTTTGG
AAAACCTGCAGATCATCAGAGGAAATATGTACTACGAAAATTCCTATGCCTTAGCAGTCTTATCTAACTA
TGATGCAAATAAAACCGGACTGAAGGAGCTGCCCATGAGAAATTTACAGGAAATCCTGCATGGCGCCGTG
CGGTTCAGCAACAACCCTGCCCTGTGCAACGTGGAGAGCATCCAGTGGCGGGACATAGTCAGCAGTGACT
TTCTCAGCAACATGTCGATGGACTTCCAGAACCACCTGGGCAGCTGCCAAAAGTGTGATCCAAGCTGTCC
CAATGGGAGCTGCTGGGGTGCAGGAGAGGAGAACTGCCAGAAACTGACCAAAATCATCTGTGCCCAGCAG
TGCTCCGGGCGCTGCCGTGGCAAGTCCCCCAGTGACTGCTGCCACAACCAGTGTGCTGCAGGCTGCACAG
GCCCCCGGGAGAGCGACTGCCTGGTCTGCCGCAAATTCCGAGACGAAGCCACGTGCAAGGACACCTGCCC
CCCACTCATGCTCTACAACCCCACCACGTACCAGATGGATGTGAACCCCGAGGGCAAATACAGCTTTGGT
GCCACCTGCGTGAAGAAGTGTCCCCGTAATTATGTGGTGACAGATCACGGCTCGTGCGTCCGAGCCTGTG
GGGCCGACAGCTATGAGATGGAGGAAGACGGCGTCCGCAAGTGTAAGAAGTGCGAAGGGCCTTGCCGCAA
AGTGTGTAACGGAATAGGTATTGGTGAATTTAAAGACTCACTCTCCATAAATGCTACGAATATTAAACAC
TTCAAAAACTGCACCTCCATCAGTGGCGATCTCCACATCCTGCCGGTGGCATTTAGGGGTGACTCCTTCA
CACATACTCCTCCTCTGGATCCACAGGAACTGGATATTCTGAAAACCGTAAAGGAAATCACAGGGTTTTT
GCTGATTCAGGCTTGGCCTGAAAACAGGACGGACCTCCATGCCTTTGAGAACCTAGAAATCATACGCGGC
AGGACCAAGCAACATGGTCAGTTTTCTCTTGCAGTCGTCAGCCTGAACATAACATCCTTGGGATTACGCT
CCCTCAAGGAGATAAGTGATGGAGATGTGATAATTTCAGGAAACAAAAATTTGTGCTATGCAAATACAAT
AAACTGGAAAAAACTGTTTGGGACCTCCGGTCAGAAAACCAAAATTATAAGCAACAGAGGTGAAAACAGC
TGCAAGGCCACAGGCCAGGTCTGCCATGCCTTGTGCTCCCCCGAGGGCTGCTGGGGCCCGGAGCCCAGGG
ACTGCGTCTCTTGCCGGAATGTCAGCCGAGGCAGGGAATGCGTGGACAAGTGCAACCTTCTGGAGGGTGA
GCCAAGGGAGTTTGTGGAGAACTCTGAGTGCATACAGTGCCACCCAGAGTGCCTGCCTCAGGCCATGAAC
ATCACCTGCACAGGACGGGGACCAGACAACTGTATCCAGTGTGCCCACTACATTGACGGCCCCCACTGCG
TCAAGACCTGCCCGGCAGGAGTCATGGGAGAAAACAACACCCTGGTCTGGAAGTACGCAGACGCCGGCCA
TGTGTGCCACCTGTGCCATCCAAACTGCACCTACGGATGCACTGGGCCAGGTCTTGAAGGCTGTCCAACG
AATGGGCCTAAGATCCCGTCCATCGCCACTGGGATGGTGGGGGCCCTCCTCTTGCTGCTGGTGGTGGCCC
TGGGGATCGGCCTCTTCATGCGAAGGCGCCACATCGTTCGGAAGCGCACGCTGCGGAGGCTGCTGCAGGA
GAGGGAGCTTGTGGAGCCTCTTACACCCAGTGGAGAAGCTCCCAACCAATCTCTCTTGAGGATCTTGAAG
GAAACTGAATTCAAAAAGATCAAAGTGCTGGGCTCCGGTGCGTTCGGCACGGTGTATAAGGGACTCTGGA
TCCCAGAAGGTGAGAAAGTTAAAATTCCCGTCGCTATCAAGGAATTAAGAGAAGCAACATCTCCGAAAGC
CAACAAGGAAATCCTCGATGAAGCCTACGTGATGGCCAGCGTGGACAACCCCCACGTGTGCCGCCTGCTG
GGCATCTGCCTCACCTCCACCGTGCAGCTCATCACGCAGCTCATGCCCTTCGGCTGCCTCCTGGACTATG
TCCGGGAACACAAAGACAATATTGGCTCCCAGTACCTGCTCAACTGGTGTGTGCAGATCGCAAAGGGCAT
GAACTACTTGGAGGACCGTCGCTTGGTGCACCGCGACCTGGCAGCCAGGAACGTACTGGTGAAAACACCG
CAGCATGTCAAGATCACAGATTTTGGGCTGGCCAAACTGCTGGGTGCGGAAGAGAAAGAATACCATGCAG
AAGGAGGCAAAGTGCCTATCAAGTGGATGGCATTGGAATCAATTTTACACAGAATCTATACCCACCAGAG
TGATGTCTGGAGCTACGGGGTGACCGTTTGGGAGTTGATGACCTTTGGATCCAAGCCATATGACGGAATC
CCTGCCAGCGAGATCTCCTCCATCCTGGAGAAAGGAGAACGCCTCCCTCAGCCACCCATATGTACCATCG
ATGTCTACATGATCATGGTCAAGTGCTGGATGATAGACGCAGATAGTCGCCCAAAGTTCCGTGAGTTGAT
CATCGAATTCTCCAAAATGGCCCGAGACCCCCAGCGCTACCTTGTCATTCAGGGGGATGAAAGAATGCAT
TTGCCAAGTCCTACAGACTCCAACTTCTACCGTGCCCTGATGGATGAAGAAGACATGGACGACGTGGTGG
ATGCCGACGAGTACCTCATCCCACAGCAGGGCTTCTTCAGCAGCCCCTCCACGTCACGGACTCCCCTCCT
GAGCTCTCTGAGTGCAACCAGCAACAATTCCACCGTGGCTTGCATTGATAGAAATGGGCTGCAAAGCTGT
CCCATCAAGGAAGACAGCTTCTTGCAGCGATACAGCTCAGACCCCACAGGCGCCTTGACTGAGGACAGCA
TAGACGACACCTTCCTCCCAGTGCCTGAATACATAAACCAGTCCGTTCCCAAAAGGCCCGCTGGCTCTGT
GCAGAATCCTGTCTATCACAATCAGCCTCTGAACCCCGCGCCCAGCAGAGACCCACACTACCAGGACCCC
CACAGCACTGCAGTGGGCAACCCCGAGTATCTCAACACTGTCCAGCCCACCTGTGTCAACAGCACATTCG
ACAGCCCTGCCCACTGGGCCCAGAAAGGCAGCCACCAAATTAGCCTGGACAACCCTGACTACCAGCAGGA
CTTCTTTCCCAAGGAAGCCAAGCCAAATGGCATCTTTAAGGGCTCCACAGCTGAAAATGCAGAATACCTA
AGGGTCGCGCCACAAAGCAGTGAATTTATTGGAGCATAGAACCCAGCTTTCTTGTACAAAGTGGTGATAT
CCAATTAACCCTCACTAAAGGAGAGTATTAGTAGTTATTGTAAGTCCCTATAGTGAGTCGTATTACCACC
CAACTTTTCTATACAAAGTGGTTGATATCCAGCACAGTGGCGGCCGCTCGAGTCTAGAGGGCCCGCGGTT
CGAAGGTAAGCCTATCCCTAACCCTCTCCTCGGTCTCGATTCTACGCGTACCGGTTAGTAATGAGATCCC
TCCCCCCCCCCTAACGTTACTGGCCGAAGCCGCTTGGAATAAGGCCGGTGTGCGTTTGTCTATATGTTAT
TTTCCACCATATTGCCGTCTTTTGGCAATGTGAGGGCCCGGAAACCTGGCCCTGTCTTCTTGACGAGCAT
TCCTAGGGGTCTTTCCCCTCTCGCCAAAGGAATGCAAGGTCTGTTGAATGTCGTGAAGGAAGCAGTTCCT
CTGGAAGCTTCTTGAAGACAAACAACGTCTGTAGCGACCCTTTGCAGGCAGCGGAACCCCCCACCTGGCG
ACAGGTGCCTCTGCGGCCAAAAGCCACGTGTATAAGATACACCTGCAAAGGCGGCACAACCCCAGTGCCA
CGTTGTGAGTTGGATAGTTGTGGAAAGAGTCAAATGGCTCTCCTCAAGCGTATTCAACAAGGGGCTGAAG
GATGCCCAGAAGGTACCCCATTGTATGGGATCTGATCTGGGGCCTCGGTGCACATGCTTTACATGTGTTT
AGTCGAGGTTAAAAAAACGTCTAGGCCCCCCGAACCACGGGGACGTGGTTTTCCTTTGAAAAACACGATG
ATAATATGGCCACACATATGACCGAGTACAAGCCCACGGTGCGCCTCGCCACCCGCGACGACGTCCCCAG
GGCCGTACGCACCCTCGCCGCCGCGTTCGCCGACTACCCCGCCACGCGCCACACCGTCGATCCGGACCGC
CACATCGAGCGGGTCACCGAGCTGCAAGAACTCTTCCTCACGCGCGTCGGGCTCGACATCGGCAAGGTGT
GGGTCGCGGACGACGGCGCCGCGGTGGCGGTCTGGACCACGCCGGAGAGCGTCGAAGCGGGGGCGGTGTT
CGCCGAGATCGGCCCGCGCATGGCCGAGTTGAGCGGTTCCCGGCTGGCCGCGCAGCAACAGATGGAAGGC
CTCCTGGCGCCGCACCGGCCCAAGGAGCCCGCGTGGTTCCTGGCCACCGTCGGCGTCTCGCCCGACCACC
AGGGCAAGGGTCTGGGCAGCGCCGTCGTGCTCCCCGGAGTGGAGGCGGCCGAGCGCGCCGGGGTGCCCGC
CTTCCTGGAGACCTCCGCGCCCCGCAACCTCCCCTTCTACGAGCGGCTCGGCTTCACCGTCACCGCCGAC
GTCGAGGTGCCCGAAGGACCGCGCACCTGGTGCATGACCCGCAAGCCCGGTGCCTAAATCGATAGATCCT
AATCAACCTCTGGATTACAAAATTTGTGAAAGATTGACTGGTATTCTTAACTATGTTGCTCCTTTTACGC
TATGTGGATACGCTGCTTTAATGCCTTTGTATCATGCTATTGCTTCCCGTATGGCTTTCATTTTCTCCTC
CTTGTATAAATCCTGGTTGCTGTCTCTTTATGAGGAGTTGTGGCCCGTTGTCAGGCAACGTGGCGTGGTG
TGCACTGTGTTTGCTGACGCAACCCCCACTGGTTGGGGCATTGCCACCACCTGTCAGCTCCTTTCCGGGA
CTTTCGCTTTCCCCCTCCCTATTGCCACGGCGGAACTCATCGCCGCCTGCCTTGCCCGCTGCTGGACAGG
GGCTCGGCTGTTGGGCACTGACAATTCCGTGGTGTTGTCGGGGAAATCATCGTCCTTTCCTTGGCTGCTC
GCCTGTGTTGCCACCTGGATTCTGCGCGGGACGTCCTTCTGCTACGTCCCTTCGGCCCTCAATCCAGCGG
ACCTTCCTTCCCGCGGCCTGCTGCCGGCTCTGCGGCCTCTTCCGCGTCTTCGCCTTCGCCCTCAGACGAG
TCGGATCTCCCTTTGGGCCGCCTCCCCGCCTGAGATCCTTTAAGACCAATGACTTACAAGGCAGCTGTAG
ATCTTAGCCACTTTTTAAAAGAAAAGGGGGGACTGGAAGGGCTAATTCACTCCCAACGAAGACAAGATCT
GCTTTTTGCTTGTACTGGGTCTCTCTGGTTAGACCAGATCTGAGCCTGGGAGCTCTCTGGCTAACTAGGG
AACCCACTGCTTAAGCCTCAATAAAGCTTGCCTTGAGTGCTTCAAGTAGTGTGTGCCCGTCTGTTGTGTG
ACTCTGGTAACTAGAGATCCCTCAGACCCTTTTAGTCAGTGTGGAAAATCTCTAGCAGTAGTAGTTCATG
TCATCTTATTATTCAGTATTTATAACTTGCAAAGAAATGAATATCAGAGAGTGAGAGGCCCGGGTTAATT
AAGGAAAGGGCTAGATCATTCTTGAAGACGAAAGGGCCTCGTGATACGCCTATTTTTATAGGTTAATGTC
ATGATAATAATGGTTTCTTAGACGTCAGGTGGCACTTTTCGGGGAAATGTGCGCGGAACCCCTATTTGTT
TATTTTTCTAAATACATTCAAATATGTATCCGCTCATGAGACAATAACCCTGATAAATGCTTCAATAATA
TTGAAAAAGGAAGAGTATGAGTATTCAACATTTCCGTGTCGCCCTTATTCCCTTTTTTGCGGCATTTTGC
CTTCCTGTTTTTGCTCACCCAGAAACGCTGGTGAAAGTAAAAGATGCTGAAGATCAGTTGGGTGCACGAG
TGGGTTACATCGAACTGGATCTCAACAGCGGTAAGATCCTTGAGAGTTTTCGCCCCGAAGAACGTTTTCC
AATGATGAGCACTTTTAAAGTTCTGCTATGTGGCGCGGTATTATCCCGTGTTGACGCCGGGCAAGAGCAA
CTCGGTCGCCGCATACACTATTCTCAGAATGACTTGGTTGAGTACTCACCAGTCACAGAAAAGCATCTTA
CGGATGGCATGACAGTAAGAGAATTATGCAGTGCTGCCATAACCATGAGTGATAACACTGCGGCCAACTT
ACTTCTGACAACGATCGGAGGACCGAAGGAGCTAACCGCTTTTTTGCACAACATGGGGGATCATGTAACT
CGCCTTGATCGTTGGGAACCGGAGCTGAATGAAGCCATACCAAACGACGAGCGTGACACCACGATGCCTG
TAGCAATGGCAACAACGTTGCGCAAACTATTAACTGGCGAACTACTTACTCTAGCTTCCCGGCAACAATT
AATAGACTGGATGGAGGCGGATAAAGTTGCAGGACCACTTCTGCGCTCGGCCCTTCCGGCTGGCTGGTTT
ATTGCTGATAAATCTGGAGCCGGTGAGCGTGGGTCTCGCGGTATCATTGCAGCACTGGGGCCAGATGGTA
AGCCCTCCCGTATCGTAGTTATCTACACGACGGGGAGTCAGGCAACTATGGATGAACGAAATAGACAGAT
CGCTGAGATAGGTGCCTCACTGATTAAGCATTGGTAACTGTCAGACCAAGTTTACTCATATATACTTTAG
ATTGATTTAAAACTTCATTTTTAATTTAAAAGGATCTAGGTGAAGATCCTTTTTGATAATCTCATGACCA
AAATCCCTTAACGTGAGTTTTCGTTCCACTGAGCGTCAGACCCCGTAGAAAAGATCAAAGGATCTTCTTG
AGATCCTTTTTTTCTGCGCGTAATCTGCTGCTTGCAAACAAAAAAACCACCGCTACCAGCGGTGGTTTGT
TTGCCGGATCAAGAGCTACCAACTCTTTTTCCGAAGGTAACTGGCTTCAGCAGAGCGCAGATACCAAATA
CTGTTCTTCTAGTGTAGCCGTAGTTAGGCCACCACTTCAAGAACTCTGTAGCACCGCCTACATACCTCGC
TCTGCTAATCCTGTTACCAGTGGCTGCTGCCAGTGGCGATAAGTCGTGTCTTACCGGGTTGGACTCAAGA
CGATAGTTACCGGATAAGGCGCAGCGGTCGGGCTGAACGGGGGGTTCGTGCACACAGCCCAGCTTGGAGC
GAACGACCTACACCGAACTGAGATACCTACAGCGTGAGCTATGAGAAAGCGCCACGCTTCCCGAAGGGAG
AAAGGCGGACAGGTATCCGGTAAGCGGCAGGGTCGGAACAGGAGAGCGCACGAGGGAGCTTCCAGGGGGA
AACGCCTGGTATCTTTATAGTCCTGTCGGGTTTCGCCACCTCTGACTTGAGCGTCGATTTTTGTGATGCT
CGTCAGGGGGGCGGAGCCTATGGAAAAACGCCAGCAACGCGGCCTTTTTACGGTTCCTGGCCTTTTGCTG
GCCTTTTGCTCACATGTTCTTTCCTGCGTTATCCCCTGATTCTGTGGATAACCGTATTACCGCCTTTGAG
TGAGCTGATACCGCTCGCCGCAGCCGAACGACCGAGCGCAGCGAGTCAGTGAGCGAGGAAGCGGAAGAGC
GCCCAATACGCAAACCGCCTCTCCCCGCGCGTTGGCCGATTCATTAATGCAGCAAGCTCATGGCTGACTA
ATTTTTTTTATTTATGCAGAGGCCGAGGCCGCCTCGGCCTCTGAGCTATTCCAGAAGTAGTGAGGAGGCT
TTTTTGGAGGCCTAGGCTTTTGCAAAAAGCTCCCCGTGGCACGACAGGTTTCCCGACTGGAAAGCGGGCA
GTGAGCGCAACGCAATTAATGTGAGTTAGCTCACTCATTAGGCACCCCAGGCTTTACACTTTATGCTTCC
GGCTCGTATGTTGTGTGGAATTGTGAGCGGATAACAATTTCACACAGGAAACAGCTATGACATGATTACG
AATTTCACAAATAAAGCATTTTTTTCACTGCATTCTAGTTGTGGTTTGTCCAAACTCATCAATGTATCTT
ATCATGTCTGGATCAACTGGATAACTCAAGCTAACCAAAATCATCCCAAACTTCCCACCCCATACCCTAT
TACCACTGCCAATTACCTGTGGTTTCATTTACTCTAAACCTGTGATTCCTCTGAATTATTTTCATTTTAA
AGAAATTGTATTTGTTAAATATGTACTACAAACTTAGTAGTTGGAAGGGCTAATTCACTCCCAAAGAAGA
CAAGATATCCTTGATCTGTGGATCTACCACACACAAGGCTACTTCCCTGATTAGCAGAACTACACACCAG
GGCCAGGGGTCAGATATCCACTGACCTTTGGATGGTGCTACAAGCTAGTACCAGTTGAGCCAGATAAGGT
AGAAGAGGCCAATAAAGGAGAGAACACCAGCTTGTTACACCCTGTGAGCCTGCATGGGATGGATGACCCG
GAGAGAGAAGTGTTAGAGTGGAGGTTTGACAGCCGCCTAGCATTTCATCACGTGGCCCGAGAGCTGCATC
CGGAGTACTTCAAGAACTGCTGATATCGAGCTTGCTACAAGGGACTTTCCGCTGGGGACTTTCCAGGGAG
GCGTGGCCTGGGCGGGACTGGGGAGTGGCGAGCCCTCAGATCCTGCATATAAGCAGCTGCTTTTTGCCTG
TACTGGGTCTCTCTGGTTAGACCAGATCTGAGCCTGGGAGCTCTCTGGCTAACTAGGGAACCCACTGCTT
AAGCCTCAATAAAGCTTGCCTTGAGTGCTTCAAGTAGTGTGTGCCCGTCTGTTGTGTGACTCTGGTAACT
AGAGATCCCTCAGACCCTTTTAGTCAGTGTGGAAAATCTCTAGCAGTGGCGCCCGAACAGGGACTTGAAA
GCGAAAGGGAAACCAGAGGAGCTCTCTCGACGCAGGACTCGGCTTGCTGAAGCGCGCACGGCAAGAGGCG
AGGGGCGGCGACTGGTGAGTACGCCAAAAATTTTGACTAGCGGAGGCTAGAAGGAGAGAGATGGGTGCGA
GAGCGTCAGTATTAAGCGGGGGAGAATTAGATCGCGATGGGAAAAAATTCGGTTAAGGCCAGGGGGAAAG
AAAAAATATAAATTAAAACATATAGTATGGGCAAGCAGGGAGCTAGAACGATTCGCAGTTAATCCTGGCC
TGTTAGAAACATCAGAAGGCTGTAGACAAATACTGGGACAGCTACAACCATCCCTTCAGACAGGATCAGA
AGAACTTAGATCATTATATAATACAGTAGCAACCCTCTATTGTGTGCATCAAAGGATAGAGATAAAAGAC
ACCAAGGAAGCTTTAGACAAGATAGAGGAAGAGCAAAACAAAAGTAAGACCACCGCACAGCAAGCGGCCG
GCCGCTGATCTTCAGACCTGGAGGAGGAGATATGAGGGACAATTGGAGAAGTGAATTATATAAATATAAA
GTAGTAAAAATTGAACCATTAGGAGTAGCACCCACCAAGGCAAAGAGAAGAGTGGTGCAGAGAGAAAAAA
GAGCAGTGGGAATAGGAGCTTTGTTCCTTGGGTTCTTGGGAGCAGCAGGAAGCACTATGGGCGCAGCGTC
AATGACGCTGACGGTACAGGCCAGACAATTATTGTCTGGTATAGTGCAGCAGCAGAACAATTTGCTGAGG
GCTATTGAGGCGCAACAGCATCTGTTGCAACTCACAGTCTGGGGCATCAAGCAGCTCCAGGCAAGAATCC
TGGCTGTGGAAAGATACCTAAAGGATCAACAGCTCCTGGGGATTTGGGGTTGCTCTGGAAAACTCATTTG
CACCACTGCTGTGCCTTGGAATGCTAGTTGGAGTAATAAATCTCTGGAACAGATTTGGAATCACACGACC
TGGATGGAGTGGGACAGAGAAATTAACAATTACACAAGCTTAATACACTCCTTAATTGAAGAATCGCAAA
ACCAGCAAGAAAAGAATGAACAAGAATTATTGGAATTAGATAAATGGGCAAGTTTGTGGAATTGGTTTAA
CATAACAAATTGGCTGTGGTATATAAAATTATTCATAATGATAGTAGGAGGCTTGGTAGGTTTAAGAATA
GTTTTTGCTGTA
Features (pLannotate 1.2.2; 30 found; start..end, strand, type, name):
     52..152     +  CDS            Rev (fragment): human immunodeficiency virus 1 (HIV-1) Rev protein; rev; enhances nuclear export of unspliced and incompletely spliced viral mRNAs
    197..314     +  misc_feature   cPPT/CTS: central polypurine tract and central termination sequence of HIV-1
    362..1540    +  promoter       EF-1α promoter: strong constitutive promoter for human elongation factor EF-1α
   1561..1581    +  protein_bind   attB1: mutant version of attB; core recombination site for the Gateway® BP reaction BP Clonase™
   1587..5217    +  CDS            EGFR (fragment): precursor of human epidermal growth factor receptor
   5221..5245    -  protein_bind   attB2: mutant version of attB; recombination site for the Gateway® BP reaction BP Clonase™
   5253..5271    +  promoter       T3 promoter: promoter for bacteriophage T3 RNA polymerase
   5297..5315    -  promoter       T7 promoter: promoter for bacteriophage T7 RNA polymerase
   5321..5339    -  protein_bind   attB4 (fragment): mutant version of attB; core recombination site for the Gateway® BP reaction BP Clonase™
   5395..5436    +  CDS            V5 tag: epitope tag from simian virus 5
   5562..6024    +  misc_feature   IRES: internal ribosome entry site (IRES) of the encephalomyocarditis virus (EMCV)
   6038..6635    +  CDS            PuroR (fragment): puromycin N-acetyltransferase; pac from Streptomyces; confers resistance to puromycin
   6651..7239    +  misc_feature   WPRE: woodchuck hepatitis virus posttranscriptional regulatory element
   7247..7312    +  CDS            nef (fragment): NEF_HV1Z2 - Experimental evidence at protein level: Swiss-Prot protein existence level 1. Extracellular Nef protein targets CD4(+) T-lymphocytes for apoptosis by interacting with CXCR4 surface receptors. From Human immunodeficiency virus type 1 group M subtype D (isolate Z2/CDC-Z34) (HIV-1).
   7314..7547    +  LTR            3' LTR (ΔU3): self-inactivating 3' long terminal repeat (LTR) from HIV-1
   7752..7856    +  promoter       AmpR promoter: bla
   7857..8717    +  CDS            AmpR: β-lactamase; bla; confers resistance to ampicillin, carbenicillin, and related antibiotics
   8888..9476    +  rep_origin     ori: high-copy-number ColE1/pMB1/pBR322/pUC origin of replication
   9659..9713    +  CDS            lacI (fragment): lac repressor; lacI; The lac repressor binds to the lac operator to inhibit transcription in E. coli. This inhibition can be relieved by adding lactose or isopropyl-β-D-thiogalactopyranoside (IPTG).
   9719..9812    +  rep_origin     SV40 ori (fragment): SV40 origin of replication
   9837..9874    +  CDS            lacI (fragment): lac repressor; lacI; The lac repressor binds to the lac operator to inhibit transcription in E. coli. This inhibition can be relieved by adding lactose or isopropyl-β-D-thiogalactopyranoside (IPTG).
   9887..9908    +  protein_bind   CAP binding site: CAP binding activates transcription in the presence of cAMP. E. coli catabolite activator protein
   9923..9953    +  promoter       lac promoter: promoter for the E. coli lac operon
   9957..9979    +  protein_bind   lac operator (fragment): The lac repressor binds to the lac operator to inhibit transcription in E. coli. This inhibition can be relieved by adding lactose or isopropyl-β-D-thiogalactopyranoside (IPTG). lac repressor encoded by lacI
  10011..10094   +  polyA_signal   SV40 poly(A) signal (fragment): SV40 polyadenylation signal
  10261..10590   +  CDS            nef (fragment): NEF_HV1BR - Experimental evidence at protein level: Swiss-Prot protein existence level 1. Extracellular Nef protein targets CD4(+) T-lymphocytes for apoptosis by interacting with CXCR4 surface receptors (PubMed:14990729). From Human immunodeficiency virus type 1 group M subtype B (isolate BRU/LAI) (HIV-1).
  10638..10895   +  LTR            5' LTR (truncated): truncated 5' long terminal repeat (LTR) from HIV-1
  10942..11067   +  misc_feature   HIV-1 Ψ: packaging signal of human immunodeficiency virus type 1
  11051..11389   +  CDS            HIV-1 gag (fragment): gag protein from human immunodeficiency virus 1; gag
  11564..11797   +  misc_feature   RRE: The Rev response element (RRE) of HIV-1 allows for Rev-dependent mRNA export from the nucleus to the cytoplasm.
