[The description below was written by a language model from this plasmid's Addgene catalogue record, the feature table of its GenBank file and pLannotate feature annotations shown in this document.]
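Description:
pHAGE-EGFR-A702S is an HIV-1-based, self-inactivating lentiviral expression plasmid of about 12.1 kb, built on the pHAGE backbone, that carries the human epidermal growth factor receptor with the A702S substitution. It is propagated in E. coli through a high-copy ColE1/pUC-type origin and selected with ampicillin via the bla gene. The viral portion contains a truncated 5' LTR, the Ψ packaging signal with an adjoining gag fragment, the Rev response element, the cPPT/CTS and a ΔU3 3' LTR. Transcripts made in a packaging cell supplied with helper functions in trans can therefore be encapsidated, reverse transcribed and integrated, while the deleted U3 leaves the integrated provirus without LTR promoter activity.

Expression within the provirus is driven by the constitutive human EF-1α promoter. The EGFR open reading frame, introduced by Gateway recombination, sits between attB1 and attB2 sites. Downstream are short T3 and T7 promoter elements, a partial attB4 site and a V5 epitope sequence. The record does not indicate whether the V5 tag is read in frame with EGFR, and the separately held 3,633 bp GenBank record covers only the EGFR coding sequence rather than the whole plasmid. An EMCV IRES then directs translation of puromycin N-acetyltransferase from the same transcript, so puromycin selection enriches for transduced cells that express the cassette, and a WPRE ahead of the 3' LTR enhances transcript levels. The construct is intended for stable lentiviral expression of this EGFR variant in mammalian cells and comes from a study on systematic functional annotation of somatic mutations in cancer.
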