Addgene plasmid #116232: pHAGE-EGFR-A702S
Purpose: Lentiviral expression of EGFR A702S
Depositing lab: Gordon Mills & Kenneth Scott. Depositing organization: Baylor College of Medicine. Publication: Systematic Functional Annotation of Somatic Mutations in Cancer. Ng PK, Li J, Jeong KJ, Shao S, Chen H, Tsang YH, Sengupta S, Wang Z, Bhavana VH, Tran R, Soewito S, Minussi DC, Moreno D, Kong K, Dogruluk T, Lu H, Gao J, Tokheim C, Zhou DC, Johnson AM, Zeng J, Ip CKM, Ju Z, Wester M, Yu S, Li Y, Vellano CP, Schultz N, Karchin R, Ding L, Lu Y, Cheung LWT, Chen K, Shaw KR, Meric-Bernstam F, Scott KL, Yi S, Sahni N, Liang H, Mills GB. Cancer Cell. 2018 Mar 12;33(3):450-462.e10. doi: 10.1016/j.ccell.2018.01.021. PubMed 29533785.
Backbone
  Vector backbone: pHAGE
  Vector type: Lentiviral
Growth in bacteria
  Bacterial resistance: Ampicillin, 100 μg/mL
  Growth temperature: 37°C
  Growth strain: Stbl3
  Copy number: High Copy
Gene/Insert
  Gene/Insert name: EGFR
  Species: H. sapiens (human)
  Mutation: A702S
  Entrez Gene: EGFR (a.k.a. ERBB, ERBB1, ERRP, HER1, NISBD2, NNCIS, PIG61, mENA)
  Cloning method: Gateway Cloning
Terms and licenses: Academic/Nonprofit Terms; Industry Terms: Not Available to Industry
How to cite: pHAGE-EGFR-A702S was a gift from Gordon Mills & Kenneth Scott (Addgene plasmid # 116232 ; http://n2t.net/addgene:116232 ; RRID:Addgene_116232)
