LOCUS       Exported 3633 bp ds-DNA linear SYN 22-JUN-2021
DEFINITION  Lentiviral expression of EGFR A702S.
ACCESSION   .
VERSION     .
KEYWORDS    pHAGE-EGFR-A702S
SOURCE      synthetic DNA construct
  ORGANISM  synthetic DNA construct
REFERENCE   1 (bases 1 to 3633)
  AUTHORS   Ng PK, Li J, Jeong KJ, Shao S, Chen H, Tsang YH, Sengupta S, Wang Z,
            Bhavana VH, Tran R, Soewito S, Minussi DC, Moreno D, Kong K,
            Dogruluk T, Lu H, Gao J, Tokheim C, Zhou DC, Johnson AM, Zeng J, Ip
            CKM, Ju Z, Wester M, Yu S, Li Y, Vellano CP, Schultz N, Karchin R,
            Ding L, Lu Y, Cheung LWT, Chen K, Shaw KR, Meric-Bernstam F, Scott
            KL, Yi S, Sahni N, Liang H, Mills GB
  TITLE     Systematic Functional Annotation of Somatic Mutations in Cancer.
  JOURNAL   Cancer Cell. 2018 Mar 12;33(3):450-462.e10. doi:
            10.1016/j.ccell.2018.01.021.
  PUBMED    29533785
REFERENCE   2 (bases 1 to 3633)
  AUTHORS   .
  TITLE     Direct Submission
  JOURNAL   Exported Jun 22, 2021 from SnapGene Server 1.1.58
            http://www.snapgene.com
FEATURES             Location/Qualifiers
     source          1..3633
                     /organism="synthetic DNA construct"
                     /mol_type="other DNA"
     CDS             1..3633
                     /codon_start=1
                     /product="precursor of human epidermal growth factor
                     receptor"
                     /label=EGFR
                     /translation="MRPSGTAGAALLALLAALCPASRALEEKKVCQGTSNKLTQLGTFE
                     DHFLSLQRMFNNCEVVLGNLEITYVQRNYDLSFLKTIQEVAGYVLIALNTVERIPLENL
                     QIIRGNMYYENSYALAVLSNYDANKTGLKELPMRNLQEILHGAVRFSNNPALCNVESIQ
                     WRDIVSSDFLSNMSMDFQNHLGSCQKCDPSCPNGSCWGAGEENCQKLTKIICAQQCSGR
                     CRGKSPSDCCHNQCAAGCTGPRESDCLVCRKFRDEATCKDTCPPLMLYNPTTYQMDVNP
                     EGKYSFGATCVKKCPRNYVVTDHGSCVRACGADSYEMEEDGVRKCKKCEGPCRKVCNGI
                     GIGEFKDSLSINATNIKHFKNCTSISGDLHILPVAFRGDSFTHTPPLDPQELDILKTVK
                     EITGFLLIQAWPENRTDLHAFENLEIIRGRTKQHGQFSLAVVSLNITSLGLRSLKEISD
                     GDVIISGNKNLCYANTINWKKLFGTSGQKTKIISNRGENSCKATGQVCHALCSPEGCWG
                     PEPRDCVSCRNVSRGRECVDKCNLLEGEPREFVENSECIQCHPECLPQAMNITCTGRGP
                     DNCIQCAHYIDGPHCVKTCPAGVMGENNTLVWKYADAGHVCHLCHPNCTYGCTGPGLEG
                     CPTNGPKIPSIATGMVGALLLLLVVALGIGLFMRRRHIVRKRTLRRLLQERELVEPLTP
                     SGEAPNQSLLRILKETEFKKIKVLGSGAFGTVYKGLWIPEGEKVKIPVAIKELREATSP
                     KANKEILDEAYVMASVDNPHVCRLLGICLTSTVQLITQLMPFGCLLDYVREHKDNIGSQ
                     YLLNWCVQIAKGMNYLEDRRLVHRDLAARNVLVKTPQHVKITDFGLAKLLGAEEKEYHA
                     EGGKVPIKWMALESILHRIYTHQSDVWSYGVTVWELMTFGSKPYDGIPASEISSILEKG
                     ERLPQPPICTIDVYMIMVKCWMIDADSRPKFRELIIEFSKMARDPQRYLVIQGDERMHL
                     PSPTDSNFYRALMDEEDMDDVVDADEYLIPQQGFFSSPSTSRTPLLSSLSATSNNSTVA
                     CIDRNGLQSCPIKEDSFLQRYSSDPTGALTEDSIDDTFLPVPEYINQSVPKRPAGSVQN
                     PVYHNQPLNPAPSRDPHYQDPHSTAVGNPEYLNTVQPTCVNSTFDSPAHWAQKGSHQIS
                     LDNPDYQQDFFPKEAKPNGIFKGSTAENAEYLRVAPQSSEFIGA"
ORIGIN
        1 atgcgaccct ccgggacggc cggggcagcg ctcctggcgc tgctggctgc gctctgcccg
       61 gcgagtcggg ctctggagga aaagaaagtt tgccaaggca cgagtaacaa gctcacgcag
      121 ttgggcactt ttgaagatca ttttctcagc ctccagagga tgttcaataa ctgtgaggtg
      181 gtccttggga atttggaaat tacctatgtg cagaggaatt atgatctttc cttcttaaag
      241 accatccagg aggtggctgg ttatgtcctc attgccctca acacagtgga gcgaattcct
      301 ttggaaaacc tgcagatcat cagaggaaat atgtactacg aaaattccta tgccttagca
      361 gtcttatcta actatgatgc aaataaaacc ggactgaagg agctgcccat gagaaattta
      421 caggaaatcc tgcatggcgc cgtgcggttc agcaacaacc ctgccctgtg caacgtggag
      481 agcatccagt ggcgggacat agtcagcagt gactttctca gcaacatgtc gatggacttc
      541 cagaaccacc tgggcagctg ccaaaagtgt gatccaagct gtcccaatgg gagctgctgg
      601 ggtgcaggag aggagaactg ccagaaactg accaaaatca tctgtgccca gcagtgctcc
      661 gggcgctgcc gtggcaagtc ccccagtgac tgctgccaca accagtgtgc tgcaggctgc
      721 acaggccccc gggagagcga ctgcctggtc tgccgcaaat tccgagacga agccacgtgc
      781 aaggacacct gccccccact catgctctac aaccccacca cgtaccagat ggatgtgaac
      841 cccgagggca aatacagctt tggtgccacc tgcgtgaaga agtgtccccg taattatgtg
      901 gtgacagatc acggctcgtg cgtccgagcc tgtggggccg acagctatga gatggaggaa
      961 gacggcgtcc gcaagtgtaa gaagtgcgaa gggccttgcc gcaaagtgtg taacggaata
     1021 ggtattggtg aatttaaaga ctcactctcc ataaatgcta cgaatattaa acacttcaaa
     1081 aactgcacct ccatcagtgg cgatctccac atcctgccgg tggcatttag gggtgactcc
     1141 ttcacacata ctcctcctct ggatccacag gaactggata ttctgaaaac cgtaaaggaa
     1201 atcacagggt ttttgctgat tcaggcttgg cctgaaaaca ggacggacct ccatgccttt
     1261 gagaacctag aaatcatacg cggcaggacc aagcaacatg gtcagttttc tcttgcagtc
     1321 gtcagcctga acataacatc cttgggatta cgctccctca aggagataag tgatggagat
     1381 gtgataattt caggaaacaa aaatttgtgc tatgcaaata caataaactg gaaaaaactg
     1441 tttgggacct ccggtcagaa aaccaaaatt ataagcaaca gaggtgaaaa cagctgcaag
     1501 gccacaggcc aggtctgcca tgccttgtgc tcccccgagg gctgctgggg cccggagccc
     1561 agggactgcg tctcttgccg gaatgtcagc cgaggcaggg aatgcgtgga caagtgcaac
     1621 cttctggagg gtgagccaag ggagtttgtg gagaactctg agtgcataca gtgccaccca
     1681 gagtgcctgc ctcaggccat gaacatcacc tgcacaggac ggggaccaga caactgtatc
     1741 cagtgtgccc actacattga cggcccccac tgcgtcaaga cctgcccggc aggagtcatg
     1801 ggagaaaaca acaccctggt ctggaagtac gcagacgccg gccatgtgtg ccacctgtgc
     1861 catccaaact gcacctacgg atgcactggg ccaggtcttg aaggctgtcc aacgaatggg
     1921 cctaagatcc cgtccatcgc cactgggatg gtgggggccc tcctcttgct gctggtggtg
     1981 gccctgggga tcggcctctt catgcgaagg cgccacatcg ttcggaagcg cacgctgcgg
     2041 aggctgctgc aggagaggga gcttgtggag cctcttacac ccagtggaga agctcccaac
     2101 caatctctct tgaggatctt gaaggaaact gaattcaaaa agatcaaagt gctgggctcc
     2161 ggtgcgttcg gcacggtgta taagggactc tggatcccag aaggtgagaa agttaaaatt
     2221 cccgtcgcta tcaaggaatt aagagaagca acatctccga aagccaacaa ggaaatcctc
     2281 gatgaagcct acgtgatggc cagcgtggac aacccccacg tgtgccgcct gctgggcatc
     2341 tgcctcacct ccaccgtgca gctcatcacg cagctcatgc ccttcggctg cctcctggac
     2401 tatgtccggg aacacaaaga caatattggc tcccagtacc tgctcaactg gtgtgtgcag
     2461 atcgcaaagg gcatgaacta cttggaggac cgtcgcttgg tgcaccgcga cctggcagcc
     2521 aggaacgtac tggtgaaaac accgcagcat gtcaagatca cagattttgg gctggccaaa
     2581 ctgctgggtg cggaagagaa agaataccat gcagaaggag gcaaagtgcc tatcaagtgg
     2641 atggcattgg aatcaatttt acacagaatc tatacccacc agagtgatgt ctggagctac
     2701 ggggtgaccg tttgggagtt gatgaccttt ggatccaagc catatgacgg aatccctgcc
     2761 agcgagatct cctccatcct ggagaaagga gaacgcctcc ctcagccacc catatgtacc
     2821 atcgatgtct acatgatcat ggtcaagtgc tggatgatag acgcagatag tcgcccaaag
     2881 ttccgtgagt tgatcatcga attctccaaa atggcccgag acccccagcg ctaccttgtc
     2941 attcaggggg atgaaagaat gcatttgcca agtcctacag actccaactt ctaccgtgcc
     3001 ctgatggatg aagaagacat ggacgacgtg gtggatgccg acgagtacct catcccacag
     3061 cagggcttct tcagcagccc ctccacgtca cggactcccc tcctgagctc tctgagtgca
     3121 accagcaaca attccaccgt ggcttgcatt gatagaaatg ggctgcaaag ctgtcccatc
     3181 aaggaagaca gcttcttgca gcgatacagc tcagacccca caggcgcctt gactgaggac
     3241 agcatagacg acaccttcct cccagtgcct gaatacataa accagtccgt tcccaaaagg
     3301 cccgctggct ctgtgcagaa tcctgtctat cacaatcagc ctctgaaccc cgcgcccagc
     3361 agagacccac actaccagga cccccacagc actgcagtgg gcaaccccga gtatctcaac
     3421 actgtccagc ccacctgtgt caacagcaca ttcgacagcc ctgcccactg ggcccagaaa
     3481 ggcagccacc aaattagcct ggacaaccct gactaccagc aggacttctt tcccaaggaa
     3541 gccaagccaa atggcatctt taagggctcc acagctgaaa atgcagaata cctaagggtc
     3601 gcgccacaaa gcagtgaatt tattggagca tga
//
